>Addgene plasmid #188045 | pAG8Ha-EWS_RRM(359-447) | addgene full sequence | sequence record 376804 | Addgene NGS Result
TTCTCATGTTTGACAGCTTATCATCCGATAAGCTTTAATGCGGTAGTTTATCACAGTTAAATTGCTAACG
CAGTCAGGCACCGTGTATGAAATCTAACAATGCGCTCATCGTCATCCTCGGCACCGTCACCCTGGATGCT
GTAGGCATAGGCTTGGTTATGCCGGTACTGCCGGGCCTCTTGCGGGATATCCGGATATAGTTCCTCCTTT
CAGCAAAAAACCCCTCAAGACCCGTTTAGAGGCCCCAAGGGGTTATGCTAGTTATTGCTCAGCGGTGGCA
GCAGCCAACTCAGCTTCCTTTCGGGCTTTGTTAGCAGCCGGATCCTCACTTACGCGCCAGGCTCACTTTC
AGCTTGCTACCCTGAAAATCTTTGCCGTCGAACCATTCAACCGCCGCCTTCGCGGTCGGCGGGTCCTCGT
AGCTCACGGTCGCGTCACCTTTCGGCTTGCCGGTTTCTTTATCCAGGTAAATGTGGATCATCGGTTGACC
GGTACGTTTGTTCATCTTAACCACGCCGCACTGCTTAAAGAAATCCGCCAGATCGTCCAGGGTAACGCTG
TCGTTCAGACCCTGCACGTAGATCGCGCTGTTATCGGCGCCCTGAAAATAAAGATTCTCGCTAGCATGGT
GATGGTGGTGGTGATGGTGGTCCATATGGTATATCTCCTTCTTAAAGTTAAACAAAATTATTTCTAGAGG
GAAACCGTTGTGGTCTCCCTATAGTGAGTCGTATTAATTTCGCGGGATCGAGATCTCGATCCTCTACGCC
GGACGCATCGTGGCCGGCATCACCGGCGCTACAGGTGCGGTTGCTTGCGCCTATATCGCCGACCCGGCAT
CACCGGCGCTACAGGTGCGGTTGCTTGCGCCTATATCGCCGACATCACCGATGGGGAAGATCGGGCTCGC
CACTTCGGGCTCATGAGCGCTTGTTTCGGCGTGGGTATGGTGGCAGGCCCCGTGGCCGTGGGACTGTTGG
GCTCCATCTCCTTGCATGGGGACTGTTGGGCTCCATCTCCTTGCATGGGGGGACTGTTGGGCTCCATCTC
CTTGCATGCACCATTCCTTGCGGCGGCGGTGCTCAACGGCCTCAACCTACTACTGGGCTGCTTCCTAATG
CAGGAGTCGCATAAGGGAGAGCGTCAACCGATGCCCTTGAGAGCCTTCAACCCAGTCAGCTCCTTCCGGT
GGGCGCGGGGCATGACTATCGTCGCCGCACTTATGACTGTCTTCTTTATCATGCAACTCGTAGGACAGGT
GCCGGCAGCGCTCTGGGTCATTTTCGGCGAGGACCGCTTTCGCTGGAGCGCGACGATGATCGGCCTGTCG
CTTGCGGTATTCGGAATCTTGCACGCCCTCGCTCAAGCCTTCGTCACTGGTCCCGCCACCAAACGTTTCG
GCGAGAAGCAGGCCATTATCGCCGGCATGGCGGCCGACGCGCTGGGCTACGTCTTGCTGGCGTTCGCGAC
GCGAGGCTGGATGGCCTTCCCCATTATGATTCTTCTCGCTTCCGGCGGCATCGGGATGCCCGCGTTGCAG
GCCATGCTGTCCAGGCAGGTAGATGACGACCATCAGGGACAGCTTCAAGGATCGCTCGCGGCTCTTACCA
GCCTAACTTCGATCATTGGACCGCTGATCGTCACGGCGATTTATGCCGCCTCGGCGAGCACATGGAACGG
GTTGGCATGGATTGTAGGTGCCGCCCTATACCTTGTCATGGATTGTAGGTGCCGCCCTATACCTTGTCTG
CCTCCCCGCGTTGCGTCGCGGTGCATGGAGCCGGGCCACCTCGACCTGAATGGAAGCCGGCGGCACCTCG
CTAACGGATTCACCACTCCAAGAATTGGAGCCAATCAATTCTTGCGGAGAACTGTGAATGCGCAAACCAA
CCCTTGGCAGAACATATCCATCGCGTCCGCCATCTCCAGCAGCCGCACGCGGCGCATCTCGGGCAGCGTT
GGGTCCTGGCCACGGGTGTGCATGATCGTGCTCCTGTCGTTGAGGACCCGGCTAGGCTGGCGGGGTTGCC
TTACTGGTTAGCAGAATGAATCACCGATACGCGAGCGAACGTGAAGCGACTGCTGCTGCAAAACGTCTGC
GACCTGAGCAACAACATGAATGGTCTTCGGTTTCCGTGTTTCGTAAAGTCTGGAAACGCGGAAGTCAGCG
CCCTGCACCATTATGTTCCGGATCTGCATCGCAGGATGCTGCTGGCTACCCTGTGGAACACCTACATCTG
TATTAACGAAGCGCTGGCATTGACCCTGAGTGATTTTTCTCTGGTCCCGCCGCATCCATACCGCCAGTTG
TTTACCCTCACGACGTTCCAGTAACCGGGCATGTTCATCATCAGTAACCCGTATCGTGAGCATCCTCTCT
CGTTTCATCGGTATCATTACCCCCATGAACAGAAATCCCCCTTACACGGAGGCATCAGTGACCAAACAGG
AAAAAACCGCCCTTAACATGGCCCGCTTTATCAGAAGCCAGACATTAACGCTTCTGGAGAAACTCAACGA
GCTGGACGCGGATGAACAGGCAGACATCTGTGAATCGCTTCACGACCACGCTGATGAGCTTTACCGCAGC
TGCCTCGCGCGTTTCGGTGATGACGGTGAAAACCTCTGACACATGCAGCTCCCGGAGACGGTCACAGCTT
GTCTGTAAGCGGATGCCGGGAGCAGACAAGCCCGTCAGGGCGCGTCAGCGGGTGTTGGCGGGTGTCGGGG
CGCAGCCATGACCCAGTCACGTAGCGATAGCGGAGTGTATACTGGCTTAACTATGCGGCATCAGAGCAGA
TTGTACTGAGAGTGCACCATTGCGGTGTGAAATACCGCACAGATGCGTAAGGAGAAAATACCGCATCAGG
CGCTCTTCCGCTTCCTCGCTCACTGACTCGCTGCGCTCGGTCGTTCGGCTGCGGCGAGCGGTATCAGCTC
ACTCAAAGGCGGTAATACGGTTATCCACAGAATCAGGGGATAACGCAGGAAAGAACATGTGAGCAAAAGG
CCAGCAAAAGGCCAGGAACCGTAAAAAGGCCGCGTTGCTGGCGTTTTTCCATAGGCTCCGCCCCCCTGAC
GAGCATCACAAAAATCGACGCTCAAGTCAGAGGTGGCGAAACCCGACAGGACTATAAAGATACCAGGCGT
TTCCCCCTGGAAGCTCCCTCGTGCGCTCTCCTGTTCCGACCCTGCCGCTTACCGGATACCTGTCCGCCTT
TCTCCCTTCGGGAAGCGTGGCGCTTTCTCATAGCTCACGCTGTAGGTATCTCAGTTCGGTGTAGGTCGTT
CGCTCCAAGCTGGGCTGTGTGCACGAACCCCCCGTTCAGCCCGACCGCTGCGCCTTATCCGGTAACTATC
GTCTTGAGTCCAACCCGGTAAGACACGACTTATCGCCACTGGCAGCAGCCACTGGTAACAGGATTAGCAG
AGCGAGGTATGTAGGCGGTGCTACAGAGTTCTTGAAGTGGTGGCCTAACTACGGCTACACTAGAAGGACA
GTATTTGGTATCTGCGCTCTGCTGAAGCCAGTTACCTTCGGAAAAAGAGTTGGTAGCTCTTGATCCGGCA
AACAAACCACCGCTGGTAGCGGTGGTTTTTTTGTTTGCAAGCAGCAGATTACGCGCAGAAAAAAAGGATC
TCAAGAAGATCCTTTGATCTTTTCTACGGGGTCTGACGCTCAGTGGAACGAAAACTCACGTTAAGGGATT
TTGGTCATGAGATTATCAAAAAGGATCTTCACCTAGATCCTTTTAAATTAAAAATGAAGTTTTAAATCAA
TCTAAAGTATATATGAGTAAACTTGGTCTGACAGTTACCAATGCTTAATCAGTGAGGCACCTATCTCAGC
GATCTGTCTATTTCGTTCATCCATAGTTGCCTGACTCCCCGTCGTGTAGATAACTACGATACGGGAGGGC
TTACCATCTGGCCCCAGTGCTGCAATGATACCGCGAGACCCACGCTCACCGGCTCCAGATTTATCAGCAA
TAAACCAGCCAGCCGGAAGGGCCGAGCGCAGAAGTGGTCCTGCAACTTTATCCGCCTCCATCCAGTCTAT
TAATTGTTGCCGGGAAGCTAGAGTAAGTAGTTCGCCAGTTAATAGTTTGCGCAACGTTGTTGCCATTGCT
GCAGGCATCGTGGTGTCACGCTCGTCGTTTGGTATGGCTTCATTCAGCTCCGGTTCCCAACGATCAAGGC
GAGTTACATGATCCCCCATGTTGTGCAAAAAAGCGGTTAGCTCCTTCGGTCCTCCGATCGTTGTCAGAAG
TAAGTTGGCCGCAGTGTTATCACTCATGGTTATGGCAGCACTGCATAATTCTCTTACTGTCATGCCATCC
GTAAGATGCTTTTCTGTGACTGGTGAGTACTCAACCAAGTCATTCTGAGAATAGTGTATGCGGCGACCGA
GTTGCTCTTGCCCGGCGTCAACACGGGATAATACCGCGCCACATAGCAGAACTTTAAAAGTGCTCATCAT
TGGAAAACGTTCTTCGGGGCGAAAACTCTCAAGGATCTTACCGCTGTTGAGATCCAGTTCGATGTAACCC
ACTCGTGCACCCAACTGATCTTCAGCATCTTTTACTTTCACCAGCGTTTCTGGGTGAGCAAAAACAGGAA
GGCAAAATGCCGCAAAAAAGGGAATAAGGGCGACACGGAAATGTTGAATACTCATACTCTTCCTTTTTCA
ATATTATTGAAGCATTTATCAGGGTTATTGTCTCATGAGCGGATACATATTTGAATGTATTTAGAAAAAT
AAACAAATAGGGGTTCCGCGCACATTTCCCCGAAAAGTGCCACCTGACGTCTAAGAAACCATTATTATCA
TGACATTAACCTATAAAAATAGGCGTATCACGAGGCCCTTTCGTCTTCAAGAA
Features (pLannotate 1.2.2; 19 found; start..end, strand, type, name):
     10..39      +  promoter       tet promoter: E. coli promoter for tetracycline efflux protein gene
     87..191     +  CDS            TcR (fragment): tetracycline efflux protein; tet; confers resistance to tetracycline
    214..261     -  terminator     T7 terminator: transcription terminator for bacteriophage T7 RNA polymerase
    269..318     -  CDS            SET1 (fragment): solubility-enhancement tag derived from T7 phage gene 10B
    329..598     -  CDS            EWSR1 (fragment): EWS_HUMAN - Also known as EWS. Experimental evidence at protein level: Swiss-Prot protein existence level 1. Might normally function as a transcriptional repressor. EWS- fusion-proteins (EFPS) may play a role in the tumorigenic process. They may disturb gene expression by mimicking, or interfering with the normal function of CTD-POLII within the transcription initiation complex. They may also contribute to an aberrant activation of the fusion protein target genes. From Homo sapiens (Human).
    600..620     -  CDS            capTEV™ (fragment): composite tag for in vivo biotinylation, TEV protease cleavage, and 6xHis tagging
    626..649     -  CDS            8xHis: 8xHis affinity tag
    664..686     -  RBS            RBS: efficient ribosome binding site from bacteriophage T7 gene 10 (Olins and Rangwala, 1989)
    718..736     -  promoter       T7 promoter: promoter for bacteriophage T7 RNA polymerase
    758..833     +  CDS            TcR (fragment): tetracycline efflux protein; tet; confers resistance to tetracycline
    834..998     +  CDS            TcR (fragment): tetracycline efflux protein; tet; confers resistance to tetracycline
   1028..1717    +  CDS            TcR (fragment): tetracycline efflux protein; tet; confers resistance to tetracycline
   1717..1799    +  CDS            TcR (fragment): tetracycline efflux protein; tet; confers resistance to tetracycline
   2041..2421    -  CDS            YPB1_ECOLX: Protein predicted: Swiss-Prot protein existence level 4. From Escherichia coli.
   2438..2629    +  CDS            rop: Rop protein, which maintains plasmids at low copy number; rop
   2731..2870    +  misc_feature   bom: basis of mobility region from pBR322
   3056..3644    -  rep_origin     ori: high-copy-number ColE1/pMB1/pBR322/pUC origin of replication
   3815..4675    -  CDS            AmpR: β-lactamase; bla; confers resistance to ampicillin, carbenicillin, and related antibiotics
   4676..4780    -  promoter       AmpR promoter: bla
