[The description below was written by a language model from this plasmid's Addgene catalogue record and pLannotate feature annotations shown in this document.]
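Description:
pAG8Ha-EWS_RRM(359-447) is a bacterial expression plasmid built on a pET11-type backbone for producing the RNA recognition motif of the human RNA/DNA-binding protein EWS (EWSR1) in E. coli. It replicates from a pBR322/ColE1-family origin accompanied by the rop gene and the bom mobilisation region, and it is selected with ampicillin through the β-lactamase gene and its own promoter. The annotation also picks up a tet promoter and several tetracycline-resistance fragments on either side of the expression cassette. These are remnants of the pBR322 tet gene interrupted by the cassette, so tetracycline resistance should not be assumed to be functional. No lacI gene or lac operator appears in the feature table.

The expression cassette runs from a T7 promoter through the strong phage T7 gene 10 ribosome binding site into an N-terminal 8xHis tag. A short element annotated as a fragment of a composite TEV tag follows, corresponding to the TEV protease site, and then the EWSR1 fragment, with a T7 terminator at the end. Transcription therefore depends on a host that supplies T7 RNA polymerase. The insert is codon optimised for E. coli and covers roughly residues 359–447, although the mutation field lists the C-terminal deletion as starting at residue 446, a minor inconsistency in the record. A small match to a T7 gene 10-derived solubility tag lies between the insert and the terminator and is probably residual vector sequence. The sequenced record is slightly longer than the catalogued total size. The His8 tag permits metal-affinity purification and TEV cleavage removes it, yielding the isolated RRM for biochemical and biophysical studies of EWS nucleic acid binding.
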