Addgene plasmid #188045: pAG8Ha-EWS_RRM(359-447)
Purpose: Expresses His8-EWS_RRM(359-447) with a TEV site for removal of the His8 tag.
Depositing lab: David Libich. Depositing organization: University of Texas Health Science Center at San Antonio. Publication: Biochemical and biophysical characterization of the nucleic acid binding properties of the RNA/DNA binding protein EWS. Selig EE, Bhura R, White MR, Akula S, Hoffman RD, Tovar CN, Xu X, Booth RE, Libich DS. Biopolymers. 2023 May;114(5):e23536. doi: 10.1002/bip.23536. Epub 2023 Mar 17. PubMed 36929870.
Backbone
  Vector backbone: pET11
  Backbone size w/o insert (bp): 4500
  Total vector size (bp): 4824
  Vector type: Bacterial Expression
Growth in bacteria
  Bacterial resistance: Ampicillin, 100 μg/mL
  Growth temperature: 37°C
  Growth strain: DH5alpha
  Copy number: Unknown
Gene/Insert
  Gene/Insert name: EWSR1 (alt names: RNA binding protein EWS; EWS; Ewing sarcoma breakpoint region 1 protein)
  Species: H. sapiens (human)
  Insert size (bp): 324
  Mutation: deleted amino acids 1-358, 446-656
  Entrez Gene: EWSR1 (a.k.a. EWS, EWS-FLI1)
  Promoter: T7
  Tag / fusion protein: His8 (N terminal on insert)
  Cloning method: Restriction Enzyme; 5′ cloning site KasI (unknown if destroyed); 3′ cloning site BamH1 (unknown if destroyed)
  Sequencing primers: 5′ T7; 3′ T7 reverse
Terms and licenses: Academic/Nonprofit Terms; Industry Terms: Not Available to Industry
Depositor comments: insert is codon optimized for E. coli expression
How to cite: pAG8Ha-EWS_RRM(359-447) was a gift from David Libich (Addgene plasmid # 188045 ; http://n2t.net/addgene:188045 ; RRID:Addgene_188045)
